Addgene plasmid #195685: pBEL2574
Purpose: Expression/purification of 6xHis-TEV-MlaC(Y82K)
Depositing lab: Gira Bhabha & Damian Ekiert. Depositing organization: NYU Grossman School of Medicine. Publication: Protein-protein interactions in the Mla lipid transport system probed by computational structure prediction and deep mutational scanning. MacRae MR, Puvanendran D, Haase MAB, Coudray N, Kolich L, Lam C, Baek M, Bhabha G, Ekiert DC. J Biol Chem. 2023 Apr 24:104744. doi: 10.1016/j.jbc.2023.104744. PubMed 37100290.
Backbone
  Vector backbone: pET21a
  Vector type: Bacterial Expression
Growth in bacteria
  Bacterial resistance: Ampicillin, 100 μg/mL
  Growth temperature: 37°C
  Growth strain: DH5alpha
  Copy number: High Copy
Gene/Insert
  Gene/Insert name: MlaC
  Species: E. coli
  Mutation: 6xHis-TEV-MlaC(Y82K)
  Cloning method: Gibson Cloning
Terms and licenses: Academic/Nonprofit Terms; Industry Terms: Not Available to Industry
Depositor comments: Please visit https://www.biorxiv.org/content/10.1101/2022.12.09.519820v1 for bioRxiv preprint.
How to cite: pBEL2574 was a gift from Gira Bhabha & Damian Ekiert (Addgene plasmid # 195685 ; http://n2t.net/addgene:195685 ; RRID:Addgene_195685)
