[The description below was written by a language model from this plasmid's Addgene catalogue record and pLannotate feature annotations shown in this document.]
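Description:
pBEL2574 is a bacterial expression plasmid built on the pET21a backbone for producing and purifying a point mutant of the E. coli periplasmic lipid-binding protein MlaC. It is maintained in E. coli under ampicillin selection through the β-lactamase (AmpR) gene and its own promoter, and it replicates from a ColE1/pMB1-type origin. The pBR322-derived rop gene and bom region are also annotated, although the catalogue lists the plasmid as high copy. An f1 origin is present as well, which in principle allows single-stranded DNA production.

The insert, assembled by Gibson cloning, is described as 6xHis-TEV-MlaC(Y82K): an N-terminal hexahistidine tag for metal-affinity purification, a TEV protease site for removing the tag, and MlaC carrying a tyrosine-to-lysine substitution at position 82. The feature table annotates only an mlaC fragment; the tag and protease site are not called separately but would fit in the unannotated stretch between the lac operator and the mlaC coding region. Transcription is driven by a T7 promoter followed by a lac operator and ends at a T7 terminator. The plasmid-borne lacI gene supplies repressor, so expression is IPTG-inducible in hosts that provide T7 RNA polymerase.

The annotation software also reports short tetracycline-resistance fragments, a brief SET1-like match just upstream of the terminator, a loxP site and a fragment of a multiple cloning site. These appear to be backbone remnants or incidental matches, and the record assigns them no function. MlaC is thought to shuttle phospholipids across the periplasm to the inner-membrane MlaFEDB complex, and the associated study probed protein-protein interactions in the Mla system, so this mutant protein was presumably made for such interaction analyses.
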