Features (pLannotate 1.2.2; 19 found; start..end, strand, type, name):
      6..145     -  misc_feature   bom: basis of mobility region from pBR322
    247..438     -  CDS            rop: Rop protein, which maintains plasmids at low copy number; rop
    455..835     +  CDS            YPB1_ECOLX: Protein predicted: Swiss-Prot protein existence level 4. From Escherichia coli.
    907..1198    -  CDS            TcR (fragment): tetracycline efflux protein; tet; confers resistance to tetracycline
   1213..1234    -  protein_bind   CAP binding site: CAP binding activates transcription in the presence of cAMP. E. coli catabolite activator protein
   1247..2329    -  CDS            lacI: lac repressor; lacI; The lac repressor binds to the lac operator to inhibit transcription in E. coli. This inhibition can be relieved by adding lactose or isopropyl-β-D-thiogalactopyranoside (IPTG).
   2330..2407    -  promoter       lacI promoter: lacI
   2415..2694    -  CDS            TcR (fragment): tetracycline efflux protein; tet; confers resistance to tetracycline
   2716..2734    +  promoter       T7 promoter: promoter for bacteriophage T7 RNA polymerase
   2735..2759    +  protein_bind   lac operator: The lac repressor binds to the lac operator to inhibit transcription in E. coli. This inhibition can be relieved by adding lactose or isopropyl-β-D-thiogalactopyranoside (IPTG). lac repressor encoded by lacI
   2844..3413    +  CDS            mlaC (fragment): MLAC_ECOLI - Also known as yrbC. Experimental evidence at protein level: Swiss-Prot protein existence level 1. Involved in a phospholipid transport pathway that maintains lipid asymmetry in the outer membrane by retrograde trafficking of phospholipids from the outer membrane to the inner membrane. May transfer phospholipid across the periplasmic space and deliver it to the MlaFEDB complex at the inner membrane. From Escherichia coli (strain K12).
   3439..3488    +  CDS            SET1 (fragment): solubility-enhancement tag derived from T7 phage gene 10B
   3496..3543    +  terminator     T7 terminator: transcription terminator for bacteriophage T7 RNA polymerase
   3580..4008    +  rep_origin     f1 ori (sequence partly withheld): f1 bacteriophage origin of replication; arrow indicates direction of (+) strand synthesis
   4110..4143    +  protein_bind   loxP: Cre-mediated recombination occurs in the 8-bp core sequence (GCATACAT). Cre recombinase
   4173..4191    +  misc_feature   MCS (fragment): pBluescript multiple cloning site
   4222..4326    +  promoter       AmpR promoter: bla
   4327..5187    +  CDS            AmpR: β-lactamase; bla; confers resistance to ampicillin, carbenicillin, and related antibiotics
   5358..5946    +  rep_origin     ori: high-copy-number ColE1/pMB1/pBR322/pUC origin of replication
>Addgene plasmid #195685 | pBEL2574 | addgene full sequence | sequence record 383656 | Addgene NGS Result
GAGCGCCTGATGCGGTATTTTCTCCTTACGCATCTGTGCGGTATTTCACACCGCAATGGTGCACTCTCAG
TACAATCTGCTCTGATGCCGCATAGTTAAGCCAGTATACACTCCGCTATCGCTACGTGACTGGGTCATGG
CTGCGCCCCGACACCCGCCAACACCCGCTGACGCGCCCTGACGGGCTTGTCTGCTCCCGGCATCCGCTTA
CAGACAAGCTGTGACCGTCTCCGGGAGCTGCATGTGTCAGAGGTTTTCACCGTCATCACCGAAACGCGCG
AGGCAGCTGCGGTAAAGCTCATCAGCGTGGTCGTGAAGCGATTCACAGATGTCTGCCTGTTCATCCGCGT
CCAGCTCGTTGAGTTTCTCCAGAAGCGTTAATGTCTGGCTTCTGATAAAGCGGGCCATGTTAAGGGCGGT
TTTTTCCTGTTTGGTCACTGATGCCTCCGTGTAAGGGGGATTTCTGTTCATGGGGGTAATGATACCGATG
AAACGAGAGAGGATGCTCACGATACGGGTTACTGATGATGAACATGCCCGGTTACTGGAACGTTGTGAGG
GTAAACAACTGGCGGTATGGATGCGGCGGGACCAGAGAAAAATCACTCAGGGTCAATGCCAGCGCTTCGT
TAATACAGATGTAGGTGTTCCACAGGGTAGCCAGCAGCATCCTGCGATGCAGATCCGGAACATAATGGTG
CAGGGCGCTGACTTCCGCGTTTCCAGACTTTACGAAACACGGAAACCGAAGACCATTCATGTTGTTGCTC
AGGTCGCAGACGTTTTGCAGCAGCAGTCGCTTCACGTTCGCTCGCGTATCGGTGATTCATTCTGCTAACC
AGTAAGGCAACCCCGCCAGCCTAGCCGGGTCCTCAACGACAGGAGCACGATCATGCGCACCCGTGGGGCC
GCCATGCCGGCGATAATGGCCTGCTTCTCGCCGAAACGTTTGGTGGCGGGACCAGTGACGAAGGCTTGAG
CGAGGGCGTGCAAGATTCCGAATACCGCAAGCGACAGGCCGATCATCGTCGCGCTCCAGCGAAAGCGGTC
CTCGCCGAAAATGACCCAGAGCGCTGCCGGCACCTGTCCTACGAGTTGCATGATAAAGAAGACAGTCATA
AGTGCGGCGACGATAGTCATGCCCCGCGCCCACCGGAAGGAGCTGACTGGGTTGAAGGCTCTCAAGGGCA
TCGGTCGAGATCCCGGTGCCTAATGAGTGAGCTAACTTACATTAATTGCGTTGCGCTCACTGCCCGCTTT
CCAGTCGGGAAACCTGTCGTGCCAGCTGCATTAATGAATCGGCCAACGCGCGGGGAGAGGCGGTTTGCGT
ATTGGGCGCCAGGGTGGTTTTTCTTTTCACCAGTGAGACGGGCAACAGCTGATTGCCCTTCACCGCCTGG
CCCTGAGAGAGTTGCAGCAAGCGGTCCACGCTGGTTTGCCCCAGCAGGCGAAAATCCTGTTTGATGGTGG
TTAACGGCGGGATATAACATGAGCTGTCTTCGGTATCGTCGTATCCCACTACCGAGATATCCGCACCAAC
GCGCAGCCCGGACTCGGTAATGGCGCGCATTGCGCCCAGCGCCATCTGATCGTTGGCAACCAGCATCGCA
GTGGGAACGATGCCCTCATTCAGCATTTGCATGGTTTGTTGAAAACCGGACATGGCACTCCAGTCGCCTT
CCCGTTCCGCTATCGGCTGAATTTGATTGCGAGTGAGATATTTATGCCAGCCAGCCAGACGCAGACGCGC
CGAGACAGAACTTAATGGGCCCGCTAACAGCGCGATTTGCTGGTGACCCAATGCGACCAGATGCTCCACG
CCCAGTCGCGTACCGTCTTCATGGGAGAAAATAATACTGTTGATGGGTGTCTGGTCAGAGACATCAAGAA
ATAACGCCGGAACATTAGTGCAGGCAGCTTCCACAGCAATGGCATCCTGGTCATCCAGCGGATAGTTAAT
GATCAGCCCACTGACGCGTTGCGCGAGAAGATTGTGCACCGCCGCTTTACAGGCTTCGACGCCGCTTCGT
TCTACCATCGACACCACCACGCTGGCACCCAGTTGATCGGCGCGAGATTTAATCGCCGCGACAATTTGCG
ACGGCGCGTGCAGGGCCAGACTGGAGGTGGCAACGCCAATCAGCAACGACTGTTTGCCCGCCAGTTGTTG
TGCCACGCGGTTGGGAATGTAATTCAGCTCCGCCATCGCCGCTTCCACTTTTTCCCGCGTTTTCGCAGAA
ACGTGGCTGGCCTGGTTCACCACGCGGGAAACGGTCTGATAAGAGACACCGGCATACTCTGCGACATCGT
ATAACGTTACTGGTTTCACATTCACCACCCTGAATTGACTCTCTTCCGGGCGCTATCATGCCATACCGCG
AAAGGTTTTGCGCCATTCGATGGTGTCCGGGATCTCGACGCTCTCCCTTATGCGACTCCTGCATTAGGAA
GCAGCCCAGTAGTAGGTTGAGGCCGTTGAGCACCGCCGCCGCAAGGAATGGTGCATGCAAGGAGATGGCG
CCCAACAGTCCCCCGGCCACGGGGCCTGCCACCATACCCACGCCGAAACAAGCGCTCATGAGCCCGAAGT
GGCGAGCCCGATCTTCCCCATCGGTGATGTCGGCGATATAGGCGCCAGCAACCGCACCTGTGGCGCCGGT
GATGCCGGCCACGATGCGTCCGGCGTAGAGGATCGAGATCTCGATCCCGCGAAATTAATACGACTCACTA
TAGGGGAATTGTGAGCGGATAACAATTCCCCTCTAGAAATAATTTTGTTTAACTTTGGCCCAGGAGATAT
ACATATGCATCACCACCATCACCATGAAAATCTGTATTTTCAGGCAGACCAGACCAATCCGTATAAGCTG
ATGGACGAGGCGGCGCAGAAAACGTTCGATCGCCTGAAGAATGAGCAACCGCAAATTCGGGCCAACCCGG
ATTATCTGCGTACCATTGTTGATCAGGAACTGCTGCCATACGTACAGGTGAAATACGCCGGTGCGCTGGT
GCTGGGCCAGTATAAAAAGAGTGCGACCCCTGCTCAACGTGAAGCCTACTTTGCCGCTTTCCGTGAGTAC
CTGAAGCAGGCTTACGGTCAGGCGCTGGCGATGTATCACGGTCAAACCTATCAGATTGCGCCAGAACAGC
CGCTGGGCGATAAAACCATTGTGCCTATTCGCGTTACCATTATTGACCCGAATGGCCGTCCGCCGGTGCG
TCTGGACTTCCAGTGGCGTAAAAACTCCCAGACGGGCAATTGGCAGGCTTACGACATGATTGCTGAAGGC
GTCAGTATGATCACCACCAAACAAAACGAGTGGGGAACGCTGCTGCGTACCAAAGGTATCGACGGCCTGA
CTGCGCAACTGAAATCGATTTCTCAACAGAAAATCACTCTGGAAGAGAAAAAATAAGAGAGACCGGCCGG
CCGATCCGGCTGCTAACAAAGCCCGAAAGGAAGCTGAGTTGGCTGCTGCCACCGCTGAGCAATAACTAGC
ATAACCCCTTGGGGCCTCTAAACGGGTCTTGAGGGGTTTTTTGCTGAAAGGAGGAACTATATCCGGATTG
GCGAATGGG
[124 nt withheld, positions 3580-3703]
C
[91 nt withheld, positions 3705-3795]
A
[49 nt withheld, positions 3797-3845]
CCTTTGACGTTGGAGTCCACGTTCTTT
[37 nt withheld, positions 3873-3909]
ACCCTATCTCGGTCTATTCTTTTGATTTATAAGGGATTTTGCCGATTTCGGCCTATTGGTTAAAAAATGA
GCTGATTTAACAAAAATTTAACGCGAATTTTAACAAAATATTAACGCTTACAATTTAGGTGGCACTTTTC
GGGGAACGACGACCTGCAGCCAAGCTAGCTTGGCTGGACGTAAACTCCTCTTCAGACCTAATAACTTCGT
ATAGCATACATTATACGAAGTTATATTAAGGGTTATTGAATATGATCGGAATTGGGCTGCAGGAATTCGA
TAGCTTGGCTGCAGGTCGACCTCGAGGATGTGCGCGGAACCCCTATTTGTTTATTTTTCTAAATACATTC
AAATATGTATCCGCTCATGAGACAATAACCCTGATAAATGCTTCAATAATATTGAAAAAGGAAGAGTATG
AGTATTCAACATTTCCGTGTCGCCCTTATTCCCTTTTTTGCGGCATTTTGCCTTCCTGTTTTTGCTCACC
CAGAAACGCTGGTGAAAGTAAAAGATGCTGAAGATCAGTTGGGTGCACGAGTGGGTTACATCGAACTGGA
TCTCAACAGCGGTAAGATCCTTGAGAGTTTTCGCCCCGAAGAACGTTTTCCAATGATGAGCACTTTTAAA
GTTCTGCTATGTGGCGCGGTATTATCCCGTATTGACGCCGGGCAAGAGCAACTCGGTCGCCGCATACACT
ATTCTCAGAATGACTTGGTTGAGTACTCACCAGTCACAGAAAAGCATCTTACGGATGGCATGACAGTAAG
AGAATTATGCAGTGCTGCCATAACCATGAGTGATAACACTGCGGCCAACTTACTTCTGACAACGATCGGA
GGACCGAAGGAGCTAACCGCTTTTTTGCACAACATGGGGGATCATGTAACTCGCCTTGATCGTTGGGAAC
CGGAGCTGAATGAAGCCATACCAAACGACGAGCGTGACACCACGATGCCTGCAGCAATGGCAACAACGTT
GCGCAAACTATTAACTGGCGAACTACTTACTCTAGCTTCCCGGCAACAATTAATAGACTGGATGGAGGCG
GATAAAGTTGCAGGACCACTTCTGCGCTCGGCCCTTCCGGCTGGCTGGTTTATTGCTGATAAATCTGGAG
CCGGTGAGCGTGGCTCTCGCGGTATCATTGCAGCACTGGGGCCAGATGGTAAGCCCTCCCGTATCGTAGT
TATCTACACGACGGGGAGTCAGGCAACTATGGATGAACGAAATAGACAGATCGCTGAGATAGGTGCCTCA
CTGATTAAGCATTGGTAACTGTCAGACCAAGTTTACTCATATATACTTTAGATTGATTTAAAACTTCATT
TTTAATTTAAAAGGATCTAGGTGAAGATCCTTTTTGATAATCTCATGACCAAAATCCCTTAACGTGAGTT
TTCGTTCCACTGAGCGTCAGACCCCGTAGAAAAGATCAAAGGATCTTCTTGAGATCCTTTTTTTCTGCGC
GTAATCTGCTGCTTGCAAACAAAAAAACCACCGCTACCAGCGGTGGTTTGTTTGCCGGATCAAGAGCTAC
CAACTCTTTTTCCGAAGGTAACTGGCTTCAGCAGAGCGCAGATACCAAATACTGTCCTTCTAGTGTAGCC
GTAGTTAGGCCACCACTTCAAGAACTCTGTAGCACCGCCTACATACCTCGCTCTGCTAATCCTGTTACCA
GTGGCTGCTGCCAGTGGCGATAAGTCGTGTCTTACCGGGTTGGACTCAAGACGATAGTTACCGGATAAGG
CGCAGCGGTCGGGCTGAACGGGGGGTTCGTGCACACAGCCCAGCTTGGAGCGAACGACCTACACCGAACT
GAGATACCTACAGCGTGAGCTATGAGAAAGCGCCACGCTTCCCGAAGGGAGAAAGGCGGACAGGTATCCG
GTAAGCGGCAGGGTCGGAACAGGAGAGCGCACGAGGGAGCTTCCAGGGGGAAACGCCTGGTATCTTTATA
GTCCTGTCGGGTTTCGCCACCTCTGACTTGAGCGTCGATTTTTGTGATGCTCGTCAGGGGGGCGGAGCCT
ATGGAAAAACGCCAGCAACGCGGCCTTTTTACGGTTCCTGGCCTTTTGCTGGCCTTTTGCTCACATGTTC
TTTCCTGCGTTATCCCCTGATTCTGTGGATAACCGTATTACCGCCTTTGAGTGAGCTGATACCGCTCGCC
GCAGCCGAACGACCGAGCGCAGCGAGTCAGTGAGCGAGGAAGCGGAA
